Addgene plasmid #75580: TTK gRNA (BRDN0001146504)
Purpose: 3rd generation lentiviral gRNA plasmid targeting human TTK
Depositing lab: John Doench & David Root. Depositing organization: Broad Institute. Publication: Optimized sgRNA design to maximize activity and minimize off-target effects of CRISPR-Cas9. Doench JG, Fusi N, Sullender M, Hegde M, Vaimberg EW, Donovan KF, Smith I, Tothova Z, Wilen C, Orchard R, Virgin HW, Listgarten J, Root DE. Nat Biotechnol. 2016 Jan 18. doi: 10.1038/nbt.3437. PubMed 26780180.
Backbone
  Vector backbone: lentiGuide-Puro
  Backbone manufacturer: Zhang Lab (Addgene plasmid # 52963)
  Vector type: Mammalian Expression, Lentiviral, CRISPR
  Selectable markers: Puromycin
Growth in bacteria
  Bacterial resistance: Ampicillin, 100 μg/mL
  Growth temperature: 37°C
  Growth strain: DH5alpha
  Copy number: High Copy
Gene/Insert
  Gene/Insert name: TTK (alt names: TTK; NM_001166691.1)
  gRNA/shRNA sequence: GATGATGGCAAACAACCCAG
  Species: H. sapiens (human)
  Entrez Gene: TTK (a.k.a. CT96, ESK, MPH1, MPS1, MPS1L1, PYT)
  Promoter: hU6
  Cloning method: Unknown
  Sequencing primers: 5′ U6-F; 3′ pS2-R
Terms and licenses: Academic/Nonprofit Terms; Industry Terms: Not Available to Industry
Depositor comments: The gRNA was designed to target the following Genbank reference sequence(s): NM_001166691.1,NM_003318.4. Note that this plasmid does NOT contain Cas9. It should be used in conjunction with lentiCas9-Blast (Addgene #52962) or otherwise with cell lines already expressing Cas9. Browse the full kinome gRNA library at http://www.addgene.org/pooled-library/broadgpp-human-kinome/ or visit http://www.broadinstitute.org/rnai/public/ for detailed protocols and information.
How to cite: TTK gRNA (BRDN0001146504) was a gift from John Doench & David Root (Addgene plasmid # 75580 ; http://n2t.net/addgene:75580 ; RRID:Addgene_75580)
