[The description below was written by a language model from this plasmid's Addgene catalogue record and the feature table of its GenBank file.]
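Description:
TTK gRNA (BRDN0001146504) is an 8.3 kb third-generation lentiviral CRISPR plasmid built on the lentiGuide-Puro backbone, carrying a single guide RNA directed against the human kinase gene TTK (also known as MPS1). It is propagated in E. coli as a high-copy plasmid through a ColE1/pUC-type origin with ampicillin selection from the bla gene. The backbone also retains an f1 origin, an SV40 origin and poly(A) signal, and lac, T7 and T3 promoter remnants that play no role in the payload.

The transfer cassette begins with an RSV promoter fused to a truncated HIV-1 5' LTR, which makes genomic RNA production Tat-independent. It is followed by the Psi packaging signal, the Rev response element for nuclear export, and a cPPT/CTS, which aids nuclear import of the viral DNA. It ends in a U3-deleted, self-inactivating 3' LTR. Within this unit, a human U6 RNA polymerase III promoter drives the TTK-specific spacer joined to the Streptococcus pyogenes Cas9 guide scaffold. A separate EF-1-alpha promoter with its intron A expresses puromycin N-acetyltransferase for selection of transduced mammalian cells, and a WPRE downstream enhances transcript expression.

The plasmid does not encode Cas9, so it is meant to be paired with a separate Cas9 vector or used in cells that already express the nuclease. The guide was designed against two TTK reference transcripts and belongs to a human kinome gRNA collection developed alongside work on optimised sgRNA design. Its typical use is knockout of TTK in human cells after lentiviral delivery.
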