LOCUS       Exported 8323 bp ds-DNA circular SYN 13-MAY-2021
DEFINITION  3rd generation lentiviral gRNA plasmid targeting human TTK.
ACCESSION   .
VERSION     .
KEYWORDS    TTK gRNA (BRDN0001146504)
SOURCE      synthetic DNA construct
  ORGANISM  synthetic DNA construct
REFERENCE   1 (bases 1 to 8323)
  AUTHORS   Doench JG, Fusi N, Sullender M, Hegde M, Vaimberg EW, Donovan KF,
            Smith I, Tothova Z, Wilen C, Orchard R, Virgin HW, Listgarten J,
            Root DE
  TITLE     Optimized sgRNA design to maximize activity and minimize off-target
            effects of CRISPR-Cas9.
  JOURNAL   Nat Biotechnol. 2016 Jan 18. doi: 10.1038/nbt.3437.
  PUBMED    26780180
REFERENCE   2 (bases 1 to 8323)
  AUTHORS   .
  TITLE     Direct Submission
  JOURNAL   Exported May 13, 2021 from SnapGene Server 1.1.58
            http://www.snapgene.com
FEATURES             Location/Qualifiers
     source          1..8323
                     /organism="synthetic DNA construct"
                     /mol_type="other DNA"
     promoter        87..1265
                     /label=EF-1-alpha promoter
                     /note="strong constitutive promoter for human elongation
                     factor EF-1-alpha"
     intron          318..1256
                     /label=EF-1-alpha intron A
                     /note="intron upstream of the start codon of human
                     EF-1-alpha"
     primer_bind     1213..1233
                     /label=EF1a-F
                     /note="Human elongation factor-1a promoter, forward primer"
     CDS             1278..1877
                     /codon_start=1
                     /gene="pac from Streptomyces alboniger"
                     /product="puromycin N-acetyltransferase"
                     /label=PuroR
                     /note="confers resistance to puromycin"
                     /translation="MTEYKPTVRLATRDDVPRAVRTLAAAFADYPATRHTVDPDRHIER
                     VTELQELFLTRVGLDIGKVWVADDGAAVAVWTTPESVEAGAVFAEIGPRMAELSGSRLA
                     AQQQMEGLLAPHRPKEPAWFLATVGVSPDHQGKGLGSAVVLPGVEAAERAGVPAFLETS
                     APRNLPFYERLGFTVTADVEVPEGPRTWCMTRKPGA"
     primer_bind     complement(1278..1297)
                     /label=Puro-R
                     /note="Puromycin resistance gene, reverse primer. Also
                     called puro-variant-R"
     primer_bind     1774..1794
                     /label=Puro-F
                     /note="Puromycin resistance gene, forward primer"
     misc_feature    1893..2481
                     /label=WPRE
                     /note="woodchuck hepatitis virus posttranscriptional
                     regulatory element"
     primer_bind     complement(1946..1966)
                     /label=WPRE-R
                     /note="WPRE, reverse primer"
     CDS             complement(2364..2375)
                     /codon_start=1
                     /product="Factor Xa recognition and cleavage site"
                     /label=Factor Xa site
                     /translation="IEGR"
     LTR             2553..2786
                     /label=3' LTR (Delta-U3)
                     /note="self-inactivating 3' long terminal repeat (LTR) from
                     HIV-1"
     polyA_signal    2864..2985
                     /label=SV40 poly(A) signal
                     /note="SV40 polyadenylation signal"
     primer_bind     complement(2901..2920)
                     /label=SV40pA-R
                     /note="SV40 polyA, reverse primer"
     primer_bind     2955..2974
                     /label=EBV-rev
                     /note="SV40 polyA terminator, reverse primer"
     rep_origin      3025..3160
                     /label=SV40 ori
                     /note="SV40 origin of replication"
     primer_bind     3087..3106
                     /label=SV40pro-F
                     /note="SV40 promoter/origin, forward primer"
     primer_bind     complement(3180..3199)
                     /label=T7
                     /note="T7 promoter, forward primer"
     promoter        complement(3181..3199)
                     /label=T7 promoter
                     /note="promoter for bacteriophage T7 RNA polymerase"
     primer_bind     complement(3209..3226)
                     /label=M13 Forward
                     /note="In lacZ gene. Also called M13-F20 or M13 (-21)
                     Forward"
     primer_bind     complement(3209..3225)
                     /label=M13 fwd
                     /note="common sequencing primer, one of multiple similar
                     variants"
     primer_bind     complement(3218..3240)
                     /label=M13/pUC Forward
                     /note="In lacZ gene"
     rep_origin      3367..3822
                     /direction=RIGHT
                     /label=f1 ori
                     /note="f1 bacteriophage origin of replication; arrow
                     indicates direction of (+) strand synthesis"
     primer_bind     complement(3454..3473)
                     /label=F1ori-R
                     /note="F1 origin, reverse primer"
     primer_bind     3664..3685
                     /label=F1ori-F
                     /note="F1 origin, forward primer"
     promoter        3848..3952
                     /gene="bla"
                     /label=AmpR promoter
     CDS             3953..4813
                     /codon_start=1
                     /gene="bla"
                     /product="beta-lactamase"
                     /label=AmpR
                     /note="confers resistance to ampicillin, carbenicillin, and
                     related antibiotics"
                     /translation="MSIQHFRVALIPFFAAFCLPVFAHPETLVKVKDAEDQLGARVGYI
                     ELDLNSGKILESFRPEERFPMMSTFKVLLCGAVLSRIDAGQEQLGRRIHYSQNDLVEYS
                     PVTEKHLTDGMTVRELCSAAITMSDNTAANLLLTTIGGPKELTAFLHNMGDHVTRLDRW
                     EPELNEAIPNDERDTTMPVAMATTLRKLLTGELLTLASRQQLIDWMEADKVAGPLLRSA
                     LPAGWFIADKSGAGERGSRGIIAALGPDGKPSRIVVIYTTGSQATMDERNRQIAEIGAS
                     LIKHW"
     primer_bind     complement(4171..4190)
                     /label=Amp-R
                     /note="Ampicillin resistance gene, reverse primer"
     rep_origin      4984..5572
                     /direction=RIGHT
                     /label=ori
                     /note="high-copy-number ColE1/pMB1/pBR322/pUC origin of
                     replication"
     primer_bind     5473..5492
                     /label=pBR322ori-F
                     /note="pBR322 origin, forward primer"
     primer_bind     5726..5743
                     /label=L4440
                     /note="L4440 vector, forward primer"
     protein_bind    5860..5881
                     /label=CAP binding site
                     /bound_moiety="E. coli catabolite activator protein"
                     /note="CAP binding activates transcription in the presence
                     of cAMP."
     promoter        5896..5926
                     /label=lac promoter
                     /note="promoter for the E. coli lac operon"
     protein_bind    5934..5950
                     /label=lac operator
                     /bound_moiety="lac repressor encoded by lacI"
                     /note="The lac repressor binds to the lac operator to
                     inhibit transcription in E. coli. This inhibition can be
                     relieved by adding lactose or
                     isopropyl-beta-D-thiogalactopyranoside (IPTG)."
     primer_bind     5939..5961
                     /label=M13/pUC Reverse
                     /note="In lacZ gene"
     primer_bind     5958..5974
                     /label=M13 rev
                     /note="common sequencing primer, one of multiple similar
                     variants"
     primer_bind     5958..5974
                     /label=M13 Reverse
                     /note="In lacZ gene. Also called M13-rev"
     primer_bind     5993..6013
                     /label=T3
                     /note="T3 promoter, forward primer"
     promoter        5995..6013
                     /label=T3 promoter
                     /note="promoter for bacteriophage T3 RNA polymerase"
     promoter        6041..6267
                     /label=RSV promoter
                     /note="Rous sarcoma virus enhancer/promoter"
     LTR             6268..6448
                     /label=5' LTR (truncated)
                     /note="truncated 5' long terminal repeat (LTR) from HIV-1"
     misc_feature    6495..6620
                     /label=HIV-1 Psi
                     /note="packaging signal of human immunodeficiency virus
                     type 1"
     misc_feature    7113..7346
                     /label=RRE
                     /note="The Rev response element (RRE) of HIV-1 allows for
                     Rev-dependent mRNA export from the nucleus to the
                     cytoplasm."
     CDS             7531..7575
                     /codon_start=1
                     /product="antigenic peptide corresponding to amino acids
                     655 to 669 of the HIV envelope protein gp41 (Lutje Hulsik
                     et al., 2013)"
                     /label=gp41 peptide
                     /note="recognized by the 2H10 single-chain llama nanobody"
                     /translation="KNEQELLELDKWASL"
     promoter        7753..7993
                     /label=U6 promoter
                     /note="RNA polymerase III promoter for human U6 snRNA"
     primer_bind     7753..7773
                     /label=hU6-F
                     /note="Human U6 promoter, forward primer"
     primer_bind     7924..7943
                     /label=LKO.1 5'
                     /note="Human U6 promoter, forward primer"
     misc_RNA        8023..8098
                     /label=gRNA scaffold
                     /note="guide RNA scaffold for the Streptococcus pyogenes
                     CRISPR/Cas9 system"
     misc_feature    8154..8271
                     /label=cPPT/CTS
                     /note="central polypurine tract and central termination
                     sequence of HIV-1"
ORIGIN
        1 cccgggtgca aagatggata aagttttaaa cagagaggaa tctttgcagc taatggacct
       61 tctaggtctt gaaaggagtg ggaattggct ccggtgcccg tcagtgggca gagcgcacat
      121 cgcccacagt ccccgagaag ttggggggag gggtcggcaa ttgatccggt gcctagagaa
      181 ggtggcgcgg ggtaaactgg gaaagtgatg tcgtgtactg gctccgcctt tttcccgagg
      241 gtgggggaga accgtatata agtgcagtag tcgccgtgaa cgttcttttt cgcaacgggt
      301 ttgccgccag aacacaggta agtgccgtgt gtggttcccg cgggcctggc ctctttacgg
      361 gttatggccc ttgcgtgcct tgaattactt ccacctggct gcagtacgtg attcttgatc
      421 ccgagcttcg ggttggaagt gggtgggaga gttcgaggcc ttgcgcttaa ggagcccctt
      481 cgcctcgtgc ttgagttgag gcctggcctg ggcgctgggg ccgccgcgtg cgaatctggt
      541 ggcaccttcg cgcctgtctc gctgctttcg ataagtctct agccatttaa aatttttgat
      601 gacctgctgc gacgcttttt ttctggcaag atagtcttgt aaatgcgggc caagatctgc
      661 acactggtat ttcggttttt ggggccgcgg gcggcgacgg ggcccgtgcg tcccagcgca
      721 catgttcggc gaggcggggc ctgcgagcgc ggccaccgag aatcggacgg gggtagtctc
      781 aagctggccg gcctgctctg gtgcctggcc tcgcgccgcc gtgtatcgcc ccgccctggg
      841 cggcaaggct ggcccggtcg gcaccagttg cgtgagcgga aagatggccg cttcccggcc
      901 ctgctgcagg gagctcaaaa tggaggacgc ggcgctcggg agagcgggcg ggtgagtcac
      961 ccacacaaag gaaaagggcc tttccgtcct cagccgtcgc ttcatgtgac tccacggagt
     1021 accgggcgcc gtccaggcac ctcgattagt tctcgagctt ttggagtacg tcgtctttag
     1081 gttgggggga ggggttttat gcgatggagt ttccccacac tgagtgggtg gagactgaag
     1141 ttaggccagc ttggcacttg atgtaattct ccttggaatt tgcccttttt gagtttggat
     1201 cttggttcat tctcaagcct cagacagtgg ttcaaagttt ttttcttcca tttcaggtgt
     1261 cgtgacgtac ggccaccatg accgagtaca agcccacggt gcgcctcgcc acccgcgacg
     1321 acgtccccag ggccgtacgc accctcgccg ccgcgttcgc cgactacccc gccacgcgcc
     1381 acaccgtcga tccggaccgc cacatcgagc gggtcaccga gctgcaagaa ctcttcctca
     1441 cgcgcgtcgg gctcgacatc ggcaaggtgt gggtcgcgga cgacggcgcc gccgtggcgg
     1501 tctggaccac gccggagagc gtcgaagcgg gggcggtgtt cgccgagatc ggcccgcgca
     1561 tggccgagtt gagcggttcc cggctggccg cgcagcaaca gatggaaggc ctcctggcgc
     1621 cgcaccggcc caaggagccc gcgtggttcc tggccaccgt cggagtctcg cccgaccacc
     1681 agggcaaggg tctgggcagc gccgtcgtgc tccccggagt ggaggcggcc gagcgcgccg
     1741 gggtgcccgc cttcctggag acctccgcgc cccgcaacct ccccttctac gagcggctcg
     1801 gcttcaccgt caccgccgac gtcgaggtgc ccgaaggacc gcgcacctgg tgcatgaccc
     1861 gcaagcccgg tgcctgaacg cgttaagtcg acaatcaacc tctggattac aaaatttgtg
     1921 aaagattgac tggtattctt aactatgttg ctccttttac gctatgtgga tacgctgctt
     1981 taatgccttt gtatcatgct attgcttccc gtatggcttt cattttctcc tccttgtata
     2041 aatcctggtt gctgtctctt tatgaggagt tgtggcccgt tgtcaggcaa cgtggcgtgg
     2101 tgtgcactgt gtttgctgac gcaaccccca ctggttgggg cattgccacc acctgtcagc
     2161 tcctttccgg gactttcgct ttccccctcc ctattgccac ggcggaactc atcgccgcct
     2221 gccttgcccg ctgctggaca ggggctcggc tgttgggcac tgacaattcc gtggtgttgt
     2281 cggggaaatc atcgtccttt ccttggctgc tcgcctgtgt tgccacctgg attctgcgcg
     2341 ggacgtcctt ctgctacgtc ccttcggccc tcaatccagc ggaccttcct tcccgcggcc
     2401 tgctgccggc tctgcggcct cttccgcgtc ttcgccttcg ccctcagacg agtcggatct
     2461 ccctttgggc cgcctccccg cgtcgacttt aagaccaatg acttacaagg cagctgtaga
     2521 tcttagccac tttttaaaag aaaagggggg actggaaggg ctaattcact cccaacgaag
     2581 acaagatctg ctttttgctt gtactgggtc tctctggtta gaccagatct gagcctggga
     2641 gctctctggc taactaggga acccactgct taagcctcaa taaagcttgc cttgagtgct
     2701 tcaagtagtg tgtgcccgtc tgttgtgtga ctctggtaac tagagatccc tcagaccctt
     2761 ttagtcagtg tggaaaatct ctagcagtac gtatagtagt tcatgtcatc ttattattca
     2821 gtatttataa cttgcaaaga aatgaatatc agagagtgag aggaacttgt ttattgcagc
     2881 ttataatggt tacaaataaa gcaatagcat cacaaatttc acaaataaag catttttttc
     2941 actgcattct agttgtggtt tgtccaaact catcaatgta tcttatcatg tctggctcta
     3001 gctatcccgc ccctaactcc gcccatcccg cccctaactc cgcccagttc cgcccattct
     3061 ccgccccatg gctgactaat tttttttatt tatgcagagg ccgaggccgc ctcggcctct
     3121 gagctattcc agaagtagtg aggaggcttt tttggaggcc tagggacgta cccaattcgc
     3181 cctatagtga gtcgtattac gcgcgctcac tggccgtcgt tttacaacgt cgtgactggg
     3241 aaaaccctgg cgttacccaa cttaatcgcc ttgcagcaca tccccctttc gccagctggc
     3301 gtaatagcga agaggcccgc accgatcgcc cttcccaaca gttgcgcagc ctgaatggcg
     3361 aatgggnnnn nnnnnnnnnn nnnnnnnnnn nnnnnnnnnn nnnnnnnnnn nnnnnnnnnn
     3421 nnnnnnnnnn nnnnnnnnnn nnnnnnnnnn nnnnnnnnnn nnnnnnnnnn nnnnnnnnnn
     3481 nnnnnnnnnn cnnnnnnnnn nnnnnnnnnn nnnnnnnnnn nnnnnnnnnn nnnnnnnnnn
     3541 nnnnnnnnnn nnnnnnnnnn nnnnnnnnnn nnnnnnnnnn nnannnnnnn nnnnnnnnnn
     3601 nnnnnnnnnn nnnnnnnnnn nnnnnnnnnn nncctttgac gttggagtcc acgttcttta
     3661 atagtggact cttgttccaa actggaacaa cactcaaccc tatctcggtc tattcttttg
     3721 atttataagg gattttgccg atttcggcct attggttaaa aaatgagctg atttaacaaa
     3781 aatttaacgc gaattttaac aaaatattaa cgcttacaat ttaggtggca cttttcgggg
     3841 aaatgtgcgc ggaaccccta tttgtttatt tttctaaata cattcaaata tgtatccgct
     3901 catgagacaa taaccctgat aaatgcttca ataatattga aaaaggaaga gtatgagtat
     3961 tcaacatttc cgtgtcgccc ttattccctt ttttgcggca ttttgccttc ctgtttttgc
     4021 tcacccagaa acgctggtga aagtaaaaga tgctgaagat cagttgggtg cacgagtggg
     4081 ttacatcgaa ctggatctca acagcggtaa gatccttgag agttttcgcc ccgaagaacg
     4141 ttttccaatg atgagcactt ttaaagttct gctatgtggc gcggtattat cccgtattga
     4201 cgccgggcaa gagcaactcg gtcgccgcat acactattct cagaatgact tggttgagta
     4261 ctcaccagtc acagaaaagc atcttacgga tggcatgaca gtaagagaat tatgcagtgc
     4321 tgccataacc atgagtgata acactgcggc caacttactt ctgacaacga tcggaggacc
     4381 gaaggagcta accgcttttt tgcacaacat gggggatcat gtaactcgcc ttgatcgttg
     4441 ggaaccggag ctgaatgaag ccataccaaa cgacgagcgt gacaccacga tgcctgtagc
     4501 aatggcaaca acgttgcgca aactattaac tggcgaacta cttactctag cttcccggca
     4561 acaattaata gactggatgg aggcggataa agttgcagga ccacttctgc gctcggccct
     4621 tccggctggc tggtttattg ctgataaatc tggagccggt gagcgtgggt ctcgcggtat
     4681 cattgcagca ctggggccag atggtaagcc ctcccgtatc gtagttatct acacgacggg
     4741 gagtcaggca actatggatg aacgaaatag acagatcgct gagataggtg cctcactgat
     4801 taagcattgg taactgtcag accaagttta ctcatatata ctttagattg atttaaaact
     4861 tcatttttaa tttaaaagga tctaggtgaa gatccttttt gataatctca tgaccaaaat
     4921 cccttaacgt gagttttcgt tccactgagc gtcagacccc gtagaaaaga tcaaaggatc
     4981 ttcttgagat cctttttttc tgcgcgtaat ctgctgcttg caaacaaaaa aaccaccgct
     5041 accagcggtg gtttgtttgc cggatcaaga gctaccaact ctttttccga aggtaactgg
     5101 cttcagcaga gcgcagatac caaatactgt tcttctagtg tagccgtagt taggccacca
     5161 cttcaagaac tctgtagcac cgcctacata cctcgctctg ctaatcctgt taccagtggc
     5221 tgctgccagt ggcgataagt cgtgtcttac cgggttggac tcaagacgat agttaccgga
     5281 taaggcgcag cggtcgggct gaacgggggg ttcgtgcaca cagcccagct tggagcgaac
     5341 gacctacacc gaactgagat acctacagcg tgagctatga gaaagcgcca cgcttcccga
     5401 agggagaaag gcggacaggt atccggtaag cggcagggtc ggaacaggag agcgcacgag
     5461 ggagcttcca gggggaaacg cctggtatct ttatagtcct gtcgggtttc gccacctctg
     5521 acttgagcgt cgatttttgt gatgctcgtc aggggggcgg agcctatgga aaaacgccag
     5581 caacgcggcc tttttacggt tcctggcctt ttgctggcct tttgctcaca tgttctttcc
     5641 tgcgttatcc cctgattctg tggataaccg tattaccgcc tttgagtgag ctgataccgc
     5701 tcgccgcagc cgaacgaccg agcgcagcga gtcagtgagc gaggaagcgg aagagcgccc
     5761 aatacgcaaa ccgcctctcc ccgcgcgttg gccgattcat taatgcagct ggcacgacag
     5821 gtttcccgac tggaaagcgg gcagtgagcg caacgcaatt aatgtgagtt agctcactca
     5881 ttaggcaccc caggctttac actttatgct tccggctcgt atgttgtgtg gaattgtgag
     5941 cggataacaa tttcacacag gaaacagcta tgaccatgat tacgccaagc gcgcaattaa
     6001 ccctcactaa agggaacaaa agctggagct gcaagcttaa tgtagtctta tgcaatactc
     6061 ttgtagtctt gcaacatggt aacgatgagt tagcaacatg ccttacaagg agagaaaaag
     6121 caccgtgcat gccgattggt ggaagtaagg tggtacgatc gtgccttatt aggaaggcaa
     6181 cagacgggtc tgacatggat tggacgaacc actgaattgc cgcattgcag agatattgta
     6241 tttaagtgcc tagctcgata cataaacggg tctctctggt tagaccagat ctgagcctgg
     6301 gagctctctg gctaactagg gaacccactg cttaagcctc aataaagctt gccttgagtg
     6361 cttcaagtag tgtgtgcccg tctgttgtgt gactctggta actagagatc cctcagaccc
     6421 ttttagtcag tgtggaaaat ctctagcagt ggcgcccgaa cagggacttg aaagcgaaag
     6481 ggaaaccaga ggagctctct cgacgcagga ctcggcttgc tgaagcgcgc acggcaagag
     6541 gcgaggggcg gcgactggtg agtacgccaa aaattttgac tagcggaggc tagaaggaga
     6601 gagatgggtg cgagagcgtc agtattaagc gggggagaat tagatcgcga tgggaaaaaa
     6661 ttcggttaag gccaggggga aagaaaaaat ataaattaaa acatatagta tgggcaagca
     6721 gggagctaga acgattcgca gttaatcctg gcctgttaga aacatcagaa ggctgtagac
     6781 aaatactggg acagctacaa ccatcccttc agacaggatc agaagaactt agatcattat
     6841 ataatacagt agcaaccctc tattgtgtgc atcaaaggat agagataaaa gacaccaagg
     6901 aagctttaga caagatagag gaagagcaaa acaaaagtaa gaccaccgca cagcaagcgg
     6961 ccgctgatct tcagacctgg aggaggagat atgagggaca attggagaag tgaattatat
     7021 aaatataaag tagtaaaaat tgaaccatta ggagtagcac ccaccaaggc aaagagaaga
     7081 gtggtgcaga gagaaaaaag agcagtggga ataggagctt tgttccttgg gttcttggga
     7141 gcagcaggaa gcactatggg cgcagcgtca atgacgctga cggtacaggc cagacaatta
     7201 ttgtctggta tagtgcagca gcagaacaat ttgctgaggg ctattgaggc gcaacagcat
     7261 ctgttgcaac tcacagtctg gggcatcaag cagctccagg caagaatcct ggctgtggaa
     7321 agatacctaa aggatcaaca gctcctgggg atttggggtt gctctggaaa actcatttgc
     7381 accactgctg tgccttggaa tgctagttgg agtaataaat ctctggaaca gatttggaat
     7441 cacacgacct ggatggagtg ggacagagaa attaacaatt acacaagctt aatacactcc
     7501 ttaattgaag aatcgcaaaa ccagcaagaa aagaatgaac aagaattatt ggaattagat
     7561 aaatgggcaa gtttgtggaa ttggtttaac ataacaaatt ggctgtggta tataaaatta
     7621 ttcataatga tagtaggagg cttggtaggt ttaagaatag tttttgctgt actttctata
     7681 gtgaatagag ttaggcaggg atattcacca ttatcgtttc agacccacct cccaaccccg
     7741 aggggaccca gagagggcct atttcccatg attccttcat atttgcatat acgatacaag
     7801 gctgttagag agataattag aattaatttg actgtaaaca caaagatatt agtacaaaat
     7861 acgtgacgta gaaagtaata atttcttggg tagtttgcag ttttaaaatt atgttttaaa
     7921 atggactatc atatgcttac cgtaacttga aagtatttcg atttcttggc tttatatatc
     7981 ttgtggaaag gacgaaacac cggatgatgg caaacaaccc aggttttaga gctagaaata
     8041 gcaagttaaa ataaggctag tccgttatca acttgaaaaa gtggcaccga gtcggtgctt
     8101 ttttaagctt ggcgtaacta gatcttgaga caaatggcag tattcatcca caattttaaa
     8161 agaaaagggg ggattggggg gtacagtgca ggggaaagaa tagtagacat aatagcaaca
     8221 gacatacaaa ctaaagaatt acaaaaacaa attacaaaaa ttcaaaattt tcgggtttat
     8281 tacagggaca gcagagatcc actttggcgc cggctcgagg ggg
//
