>Addgene plasmid #75580 | TTK gRNA (BRDN0001146504) | depositor partial sequence | sequence record 143040 | Target Sequence
GATGATGGCAAACAACCCAG
