>Addgene plasmid #75580 | TTK gRNA (BRDN0001146504) | addgene partial sequence | sequence record 184155 | hU6-F
CGTAGAAAGTAATAATTTCTTGGGTAGTTTGCAGTTTTAAAATTATGTTTTAAAATGGACTATCATATGC
TTACCGTAACTTGAAAGTATTTCGATTTCTTGGCTTTATATATCTTGTGGAAAGGACGAAACACCGGATG
ATGGCAAACAACCCAGGTTTTAGAGCTAGAAATAGCAAGTTAAAATAAGGCTAGTCCGTTATCAACTTGA
AAAAGTGGCACCGAGTCGGTGCTTTTTTAAGCTTGGCGTAACTAGATCTTGAGACAAATGGCAGTATTCA
TCCACAATTTTAAAAGAAAAGGGGGGATTGGGGGGTACAGTGCAGGGGAAAGAATAGTAGACATAATAGC
AACAGACATACAAACTAAAGAATTACAAAAACAAATTACAAAAATTCAAAATTTTCGGGTTTATTACAGG
GACAGCAGAGATCCACTTTGGCGCCGGCTCGAGGGGGCCCGGGTGCAAAGATGGATAAAGTTTTAAACAG
AGAGGAATCTTTGCAGCTAATGGACCTTCTAGGTCTTGAAAGGAGTGGGAATTGGCTCCGGTGCCCGTCA
GTGGGCAGAG
